Addgene plasmid #228522: CROP-seq-mTurquoise2-v2-no-scaffold
Purpose: CROP-seq-puro-v2 with scaffold sequence removed for the insertion of CRISPRmap Opool with guide, scaffold and barcode sequences, using mTurquoise2 as selection marker
Depositing lab: Jellert Gaublomme. Depositing organization: Columbia University. Publication: Mapping multimodal phenotypes to perturbations in cells and tissue with CRISPRmap. Gu J, Iyer A, Wesley B, Taglialatela A, Leuzzi G, Hangai S, Decker A, Gu R, Klickstein N, Shuai Y, Jankovic K, Parker-Burns L, Jin Y, Zhang JY, Hong J, Niu X, Costa JA, Pezet MG, Chou J, Snoeck HW, Landau DA, Azizi E, Chan EM, Ciccia A, Gaublomme JT. Nat Biotechnol. 2024 Oct 7. doi: 10.1038/s41587-024-02386-x. PubMed 39375448.
Backbone
  Vector backbone: CROPseq-puro-v2
  Vector type: Lentiviral
  Selectable markers: mTurquoise2
Growth in bacteria
  Bacterial resistance: Ampicillin, 100 μg/mL
  Growth temperature: 37°C
  Growth strain: NEB Stable
  Copy number: Unknown
Gene/Insert
  Gene/Insert name: mTurquoise2
Terms and licenses: Academic/Nonprofit Terms; Industry Terms: Not Available to Industry
How to cite: CROP-seq-mTurquoise2-v2-no-scaffold was a gift from Jellert Gaublomme (Addgene plasmid # 228522 ; http://n2t.net/addgene:228522 ; RRID:Addgene_228522)
