[The description below was written by a language model from this plasmid's Addgene catalogue record and pLannotate feature annotations shown in this document.]
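Description:
CROP-seq-mTurquoise2-v2-no-scaffold is a lentiviral transfer plasmid of about 10.3 kb derived from CROPseq-puro-v2. In it the guide RNA scaffold has been removed and the selection marker is the cyan fluorescent protein mTurquoise2. It is maintained in E. coli through a high-copy ColE1/pUC-type origin and an ampicillin resistance gene, and it also carries an f1 origin. An SV40 poly(A) signal and SV40 origin lie downstream of the viral cassette. An RSV promoter sits immediately upstream of the truncated HIV-1 5' LTR on the circular map and drives the viral genomic transcript. That transcript carries the Ψ packaging signal with a gag fragment, the RRE for Rev-dependent nuclear export, and the cPPT/CTS.

Within the provirus, the EF-1α core promoter with its intron A expresses mTurquoise2, followed by a WPRE to boost transcript levels, so transduced cells can be identified or sorted by cyan fluorescence. Downstream of the WPRE, a human U6 promoter lies just upstream of the annotated 3' LTR repeat. In the CROP-seq design this placement within the 3' LTR region means the guide cassette is copied during reverse transcription and is also included in the polyadenylated EF-1α transcript, which lets it be read out from mRNA.

Between U6 and the LTR is a stretch of nearly 2 kb that the annotation tool matched in part to a bacterial deoC gene. This is most likely a stuffer to be replaced during cloning, though the record does not say so. The stated purpose is to receive CRISPRmap oligo pool inserts that supply guide, scaffold and barcode sequences together, for pooled perturbation screens.
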