Features (pLannotate 1.2.2; 29 found; start..end, strand, type, name):
      1..181     +  LTR            5' LTR (truncated): truncated 5' long terminal repeat (LTR) from HIV-1
    228..353     +  misc_feature   HIV-1 Ψ: packaging signal of human immunodeficiency virus type 1
    337..700     +  CDS            HIV-1 gag (fragment): gag protein from human immunodeficiency virus 1; gag
    846..1079    +  misc_feature   RRE: The Rev response element (RRE) of HIV-1 allows for Rev-dependent mRNA export from the nucleus to the cytoplasm.
   1489..1606    +  misc_feature   cPPT/CTS: central polypurine tract and central termination sequence of HIV-1
   1672..1738    +  CDS            small t antigen (fragment): SV40 (simian virus 40) small t antigen
   1764..1975    +  promoter       EF-1α core promoter: core promoter for human elongation factor EF-1α
   1976..2914    +  intron         EF-1α intron A: intron upstream of the start codon of human EF-1α
   2936..3655    +  CDS            mTurquoise2: enhanced monomeric variant of CFP (Goedhart et al., 2012) mammalian codon-optimized
   3671..4259    +  misc_feature   WPRE: woodchuck hepatitis virus posttranscriptional regulatory element
   4255..4365    +  CDS            nef (fragment): NEF_HV1LA - Experimental evidence at protein level: Swiss-Prot protein existence level 1. Extracellular Nef protein targets CD4(+) T-lymphocytes for apoptosis by interacting with CXCR4 surface receptors. From Human immunodeficiency virus type 1 group M subtype B (isolate Lai) (HIV-1).
   4385..4411    +  CDS            Rev (fragment): human immunodeficiency virus 1 (HIV-1) Rev protein; rev; enhances nuclear export of unspliced and incompletely spliced viral mRNAs
   4415..4655    +  promoter       U6 promoter: RNA polymerase III promoter for human U6 snRNA
   4841..5500    -  CDS            deoC1: DEOC1_STAAN - Also known as dra. Experimental evidence at protein level: Swiss-Prot protein existence level 1. Catalyzes a reversible aldol reaction between acetaldehyde and D-glyceraldehyde 3-phosphate to generate 2-deoxy-D-ribose 5- phosphate. From Staphylococcus aureus (strain N315).
   6591..6771    +  LTR            5' LTR (truncated): truncated 5' long terminal repeat (LTR) from HIV-1
   6849..6970    +  polyA_signal   SV40 poly(A) signal: SV40 polyadenylation signal
   7010..7145    +  rep_origin     SV40 ori: SV40 origin of replication
   7166..7184    -  promoter       T7 promoter: promoter for bacteriophage T7 RNA polymerase
   7192..7347    +  CDS            lacZα (fragment): LacZα fragment of β-galactosidase; lacZ fragment
   7352..7780    +  rep_origin     f1 ori (sequence partly withheld): f1 bacteriophage origin of replication; arrow indicates direction of (+) strand synthesis
   7833..7937    +  promoter       AmpR promoter: bla
   7938..8798    +  CDS            AmpR: β-lactamase; bla; confers resistance to ampicillin, carbenicillin, and related antibiotics
   8969..9557    +  rep_origin     ori: high-copy-number ColE1/pMB1/pBR322/pUC origin of replication
   9740..9832    +  CDS            lacI (fragment): lac repressor; lacI; The lac repressor binds to the lac operator to inhibit transcription in E. coli. This inhibition can be relieved by adding lactose or isopropyl-β-D-thiogalactopyranoside (IPTG).
   9845..9866    +  protein_bind   CAP binding site: CAP binding activates transcription in the presence of cAMP. E. coli catabolite activator protein
   9881..9911    +  promoter       lac promoter: promoter for the E. coli lac operon
   9919..9935    +  protein_bind   lac operator: The lac repressor binds to the lac operator to inhibit transcription in E. coli. This inhibition can be relieved by adding lactose or isopropyl-β-D-thiogalactopyranoside (IPTG). lac repressor encoded by lacI
   9980..9998    +  promoter       T3 promoter: promoter for bacteriophage T3 RNA polymerase
  10026..10252   +  promoter       RSV promoter: Rous sarcoma virus enhancer/promoter
>Addgene plasmid #228522 | CROP-seq-mTurquoise2-v2-no-scaffold | addgene full sequence | sequence record 454031 | Addgene NGS Result
GGGTCTCTCTGGTTAGACCAGATCTGAGCCTGGGAGCTCTCTGGCTAACTAGGGAACCCACTGCTTAAGC
CTCAATAAAGCTTGCCTTGAGTGCTTCAAGTAGTGTGTGCCCGTCTGTTGTGTGACTCTGGTAACTAGAG
ATCCCTCAGACCCTTTTAGTCAGTGTGGAAAATCTCTAGCAGTGGCGCCCGAACAGGGACTTGAAAGCGA
AAGGGAAACCAGAGGAGCTCTCTCGACGCAGGACTCGGCTTGCTGAAGCGCGCACGGCAAGAGGCGAGGG
GCGGCGACTGGTGAGTACGCCAAAAATTTTGACTAGCGGAGGCTAGAAGGAGAGAGATGGGTGCGAGAGC
GTCAGTATTAAGCGGGGGAGAATTAGATCGCGATGGGAAAAAATTCGGTTAAGGCCAGGGGGAAAGAAAA
AATATAAATTAAAACATATAGTATGGGCAAGCAGGGAGCTAGAACGATTCGCAGTTAATCCTGGCCTGTT
AGAAACATCAGAAGGCTGTAGACAAATACTGGGACAGCTACAACCATCCCTTCAGACAGGATCAGAAGAA
CTTAGATCATTATATAATACAGTAGCAACCCTCTATTGTGTGCATCAAAGGATAGAGATAAAAGACACCA
AGGAAGCTTTAGACAAGATAGAGGAAGAGCAAAACAAAAGTAAGACCACCGCACAGCAAGCGGCCGCTGA
TCTTCAGACCTGGAGGAGGAGATATGAGGGACAATTGGAGAAGTGAATTATATAAATATAAAGTAGTAAA
AATTGAACCATTAGGAGTAGCACCCACCAAGGCAAAGAGAAGAGTGGTGCAGAGAGAAAAAAGAGCAGTG
GGAATAGGAGCTTTGTTCCTTGGGTTCTTGGGAGCAGCAGGAAGCACTATGGGCGCAGCGTCAATGACGC
TGACGGTACAGGCCAGACAATTATTGTCTGGTATAGTGCAGCAGCAGAACAATTTGCTGAGGGCTATTGA
GGCGCAACAGCATCTGTTGCAACTCACAGTCTGGGGCATCAAGCAGCTCCAGGCAAGAATCCTGGCTGTG
GAAAGATACCTAAAGGATCAACAGCTCCTGGGGATTTGGGGTTGCTCTGGAAAACTCATTTGCACCACTG
CTGTGCCTTGGAATGCTAGTTGGAGTAATAAATCTCTGGAACAGATTTGGAATCACACGACCTGGATGGA
GTGGGACAGAGAAATTAACAATTACACAAGCTTAATACACTCCTTAATTGAAGAATCGCAAAACCAGCAA
GAAAAGAATGAACAAGAATTATTGGAATTAGATAAATGGGCAAGTTTGTGGAATTGGTTTAACATAACAA
ATTGGCTGTGGTATATAAAATTATTCATAATGATAGTAGGAGGCTTGGTAGGTTTAAGAATAGTTTTTGC
TGTACTTTCTATAGTGAATAGAGTTAGGCAGGGATATTCACCATTATCGTTTCAGAATCTTGAGACAAAT
GGCAGTATTCATCCACAATTTTAAAAGAAAAGGGGGGATTGGGGGGTACAGTGCAGGGGAAAGAATAGTA
GACATAATAGCAACAGACATACAAACTAAAGAATTACAAAAACAAATTACAAAAATTCAAAATTTTCGGG
TTTATTACAGGGACAGCAGAGATCCACTTTGGCGCCGGCTCGAGGGGGCCCGGGTGCAAAGATGGATAAA
GTTTTAAACAGAGAGGAATCTTTGCAGCTAATGGACCTTCTAGGTCTTGAAAGGAGTGGGAATTGGCTCC
GGTGCCCGTCAGTGGGCAGAGCGCACATCGCCCACAGTCCCCGAGAAGTTGGGGGGAGGGGTCGGCAATT
GATCCGGTGCCTAGAGAAGGTGGCGCGGGGTAAACTGGGAAAGTGATGTCGTGTACTGGCTCCGCCTTTT
TCCCGAGGGTGGGGGAGAACCGTATATAAGTGCAGTAGTCGCCGTGAACGTTCTTTTTCGCAACGGGTTT
GCCGCCAGAACACAGGTAAGTGCCGTGTGTGGTTCCCGCGGGCCTGGCCTCTTTACGGGTTATGGCCCTT
GCGTGCCTTGAATTACTTCCACCTGGCTGCAGTACGTGATTCTTGATCCCGAGCTTCGGGTTGGAAGTGG
GTGGGAGAGTTCGAGGCCTTGCGCTTAAGGAGCCCCTTCGCCTCGTGCTTGAGTTGAGGCCTGGCCTGGG
CGCTGGGGCCGCCGCGTGCGAATCTGGTGGCACCTTCGCGCCTGTCTCGCTGCTTTCGATAAGTCTCTAG
CCATTTAAAATTTTTGATGACCTGCTGCGACGCTTTTTTTCTGGCAAGATAGTCTTGTAAATGCGGGCCA
AGATCTGCACACTGGTATTTCGGTTTTTGGGGCCGCGGGCGGCGACGGGGCCCGTGCGTCCCAGCGCACA
TGTTCGGCGAGGCGGGGCCTGCGAGCGCGGCCACCGAGAATCGGACGGGGGTAGTCTCAAGCTGGCCGGC
CTGCTCTGGTGCCTGGCCTCGCGCCGCCGTGTATCGCCCCGCCCTGGGCGGCAAGGCTGGCCCGGTCGGC
ACCAGTTGCGTGAGCGGAAAGATGGCCGCTTCCCGGCCCTGCTGCAGGGAGCTCAAAATGGAGGACGCGG
CGCTCGGGAGAGCGGGCGGGTGAGTCACCCACACAAAGGAAAAGGGCCTTTCCGTCCTCAGCCGTCGCTT
CATGTGACTCCACGGAGTACCGGGCGCCGTCCAGGCACCTCGATTAGTTCTCGAGCTTTTGGAGTACGTC
GTCTTTAGGTTGGGGGGAGGGGTTTTATGCGATGGAGTTTCCCCACACTGAGTGGGTGGAGACTGAAGTT
AGGCCAGCTTGGCACTTGATGTAATTCTCCTTGGAATTTGCCCTTTTTGAGTTTGGATCTTGGTTCATTC
TCAAGCCTCAGACAGTGGTTCAAAGTTTTTTTCTTCCATTTCAGGTGTCGTGACGTACGGCCACCATGGT
GAGCAAGGGCGAGGAGCTGTTCACCGGGGTGGTGCCCATCCTGGTCGAGCTGGACGGCGACGTAAACGGC
CACAAGTTCAGCGTGTCCGGCGAGGGCGAGGGCGATGCCACCTACGGCAAGCTGACCCTGAAGTTCATCT
GCACCACCGGCAAGCTGCCCGTGCCCTGGCCCACCCTCGTGACCACCCTGTCCTGGGGCGTGCAGTGCTT
CGCCCGCTACCCCGACCACATGAAGCAGCACGACTTCTTCAAGTCCGCCATGCCCGAAGGCTACGTCCAG
GAGCGCACCATCTTCTTCAAGGACGACGGCAACTACAAGACCCGCGCCGAGGTGAAGTTCGAGGGCGACA
CCCTGGTGAACCGCATCGAGCTGAAGGGCATCGACTTCAAGGAGGACGGCAACATCCTGGGGCACAAGCT
GGAGTACAACTACTTTAGCGACAACGTCTATATCACCGCCGACAAGCAGAAGAACGGCATCAAGGCCAAC
TTCAAGATCCGCCACAACATCGAGGACGGCGGCGTGCAGCTCGCCGACCACTACCAGCAGAACACCCCCA
TCGGCGACGGCCCCGTGCTGCTGCCCGACAACCACTACCTGAGCACCCAGTCCAAGCTGAGCAAAGACCC
CAACGAGAAGCGCGATCACATGGTCCTGCTGGAGTTCGTGACCGCCGCCGGGATCACTCTCGGCATGGAC
GAGCTGTACAAGTAAACGCGTTAAGTCGACAATCAACCTCTGGATTACAAAATTTGTGAAAGATTGACTG
GTATTCTTAACTATGTTGCTCCTTTTACGCTATGTGGATACGCTGCTTTAATGCCTTTGTATCATGCTAT
TGCTTCCCGTATGGCTTTCATTTTCTCCTCCTTGTATAAATCCTGGTTGCTGTCTCTTTATGAGGAGTTG
TGGCCCGTTGTCAGGCAACGTGGCGTGGTGTGCACTGTGTTTGCTGACGCAACCCCCACTGGTTGGGGCA
TTGCCACCACCTGTCAGCTCCTTTCCGGGACTTTCGCTTTCCCCCTCCCTATTGCCACGGCGGAACTCAT
CGCCGCCTGCCTTGCCCGCTGCTGGACAGGGGCTCGGCTGTTGGGCACTGACAATTCCGTGGTGTTGTCG
GGGAAATCATCGTCCTTTCCTTGGCTGCTCGCCTGTGTTGCCACCTGGATTCTGCGCGGGACGTCCTTCT
GCTACGTCCCTTCGGCCCTCAATCCAGCGGACCTTCCTTCCCGCGGCCTGCTGCCGGCTCTGCGGCCTCT
TCCGCGTCTTCGCCTTCGCCCTCAGACGAGTCGGATCTCCCTTTGGGCCGCCTCCCCGCGTCGACTTTAA
GACCAATGACTTACAAGGCAGCTGTAGATCTTAGCCACTTTTTAAAAGAAAAGGGGGGACTGGAAGGGCT
AATTCACTCCCAACGAAGACAAGATTTCACCATTATCGTTTCAGACCCACCTCCCAACCCCGAGGGGACC
CAGAGAGGGCCTATTTCCCATGATTCCTTCATATTTGCATATACGATACAAGGCTGTTAGAGAGATAATT
AGAATTAATTTGACTGTAAACACAAAGATATTAGTACAAAATACGTGACGTAGAAAGTAATAATTTCTTG
GGTAGTTTGCAGTTTTAAAATTATGTTTTAAAATGGACTATCATATGCTTACCGTAACTTGAAAGTATTT
CGATTTCTTGGCTTTATATATCTTGTGGAAAGGACGAAACACCGGAGACGGTTGTAAATGAGCACACAAA
ATACACATGCTAAAATATTATATTCTATGACCTTTATAAAATCAACCAAAATCTTCTTTTTAATAACTTT
AGTATCAATAATTAGAATTTTTATGTTCCTTTTTGCAAACTTTTAATAAAAATGAGCAAAATAAAAAAAC
GCTAGTTTTAGTAACTCGCGTTGTTTTCTTCACCTTTAATAATAGCTACTCCACCACTTGTTCCTAAGCG
GTCAGCTCCTGCTTCAATCATTTTTTGAGCATCTTCAAATGTTCTAACTCCACCAGCTGCTTTAACTAAA
GCATTGTCTTTAACAACTGACTTCATTAGTTTAACATCTTCAAATGTTGCACCTGATTTTGAAAATCCTG
TTGATGTTTTAACAAATTCTAATCCAGCTTCAACAGCTATTTCACAAGCTTTCATGATTTCTTCTTTTGT
TAATAAACAATTTTCCATAATACATTTAACAACATGTGATCCAGCTGCTTTTTTTACAGCTTTCATGTCT
TCTAAAACTAATTCATAATTTTTGTCTTTTAATGCACCAATATTTAATACCATATCAATTTCTGTTGCAC
CATCTTTAATTGCTTCAGAAACTTCGAATGCTTTTGTAGCTGTTGTGCATGCACCTAGAGGAAAACCTAC
AACATTTGTTATTCCTACATTTGTGCCTTTTAATAATTCTTTACAATAGCTTGTTCAATATGAATTAACA
CAAACTGTTGCAAAATCAAATTCAATTGCTTCATCACATAATTGTTTAATTTCAGCTTTCGTAGCATCTT
GTTTTAATAATGTGTGATCTATATATTTGTTTAGTTTCATTTTTTCTCCTATATATTCATTTTTAATTTT
AATTCTTTAATAATTTCGTCTACTTTAACTTTAGCGTTTTGAACAGATTCACCAACACCTATAAAATAAA
TTTTTAGTTTAGGTTCAGTTCCACTTGGGCGAACAGCAAATCATGACTTATCTTCTAAATAAAATTTTAG
TAAGTCTTGTCCTGGCATATTATACATTCCATCGATGTAGTCTTCAACATTAACAACTTTAAGTCCAGCA
ATTTGAGTTAAGGGTGTTGCTCTCAATGATTTCATTAATGGTTCAATTTTTAATTTCTTTTCTTCTGGTT
TAAAATTCAAGTTTAAAGTGAAAGTGTAATATGCACCCATTTCTTTAAATAAATCTTCTAAATAGTCTAC
TAATGTTTTATTTTGTTTTTTATAAAATCAAGCAGCCTCTGCTATTAATATAGAAGCTTGTATTCCATCT
TTATCTCTAGCTGAGTCATCAATTACATATCCATAACTTTCTTCATAAGCAAAAACAAAATTTAATCCGT
TATCTTCTTCTTTAGCAATTTCTCTACCCATTCATTTAAATCCAGTTAAAGTTTTTACAATATTAACTCC
ATATTTTTCATGAGCGATTCTATCACCCAAATCACTTGTTACAAAACTTGAATATAGAGCCGGATTTTTT
GGAATGCTATTTAAGCGTTTTAGATTTGATAATTTTCAATCAATTAAAATTGGTCCTGTTTGATTTCCAT
CTAATCTTACAAAATGACCATCATGTTTTATTGCCATTCCAAATCTGTCAGCATCTGGGTCATTCATAAT
AATAATATCTGCATCATGTTTAATACCATATTCAAGCGGTATTTTTCATGCAGGATCAAATTCTGGATTT
GGATTTACAACATTTTTAAATGTTTCATCTTCAAATGCATGCTCTTCAACCTCAATAACGTTATATCCTG
ATTCACGTAATATTTTTGGGGTAAATTTAGTTCCTGTTCCATTAACTGCGCTAAAAATAATTTTTAAATC
TTTTTTAGCTTCTTGCTCTTTTTTGTACGTCTCTAAGCTTGGCGTAACTAGATCTTGAGACACTGCTTTT
TGCTTGTACTGGGTCTCTCTGGTTAGACCAGATCTGAGCCTGGGAGCTCTCTGGCTAACTAGGGAACCCA
CTGCTTAAGCCTCAATAAAGCTTGCCTTGAGTGCTTCAAGTAGTGTGTGCCCGTCTGTTGTGTGACTCTG
GTAACTAGAGATCCCTCAGACCCTTTTAGTCAGTGTGGAAAATCTCTAGCAGTACGTATAGTAGTTCATG
TCATCTTATTATTCAGTATTTATAACTTGCAAAGAAATGAATATCAGAGAGTGAGAGGAACTTGTTTATT
GCAGCTTATAATGGTTACAAATAAAGCAATAGCATCACAAATTTCACAAATAAAGCATTTTTTTCACTGC
ATTCTAGTTGTGGTTTGTCCAAACTCATCAATGTATCTTATCATGTCTGGCTCTAGCTATCCCGCCCCTA
ACTCCGCCCATCCCGCCCCTAACTCCGCCCAGTTCCGCCCATTCTCCGCCCCATGGCTGACTAATTTTTT
TTATTTATGCAGAGGCCGAGGCCGCCTCGGCCTCTGAGCTATTCCAGAAGTAGTGAGGAGGCTTTTTTGG
AGGCCTAGGGACGTACCCAATTCGCCCTATAGTGAGTCGTATTACGCGCGCTCACTGGCCGTCGTTTTAC
AACGTCGTGACTGGGAAAACCCTGGCGTTACCCAACTTAATCGCCTTGCAGCACATCCCCCTTTCGCCAG
CTGGCGTAATAGCGAAGAGGCCCGCACCGATCGCCCTTCCCAACAGTTGCGCAGCCTGAATGGCGAATGG
G
[124 nt withheld, positions 7352-7475]
C
[91 nt withheld, positions 7477-7567]
A
[49 nt withheld, positions 7569-7617]
CCTTTGACGTTGGAGTCCACGTTCTTT
[37 nt withheld, positions 7645-7681]
ACCCTATCTCGGTCTATTCTTTTGATTTATAAGGGATTTTGCCGATTTCGGCCTATTGGTTAAAAAATGA
GCTGATTTAACAAAAATTTAACGCGAATTTTAACAAAATATTAACGCTTACAATTTAGGTGGCACTTTTC
GGGGAAATGTGCGCGGAACCCCTATTTGTTTATTTTTCTAAATACATTCAAATATGTATCCGCTCATGAG
ACAATAACCCTGATAAATGCTTCAATAATATTGAAAAAGGAAGAGTATGAGTATTCAACATTTCCGTGTC
GCCCTTATTCCCTTTTTTGCGGCATTTTGCCTTCCTGTTTTTGCTCACCCAGAAACGCTGGTGAAAGTAA
AAGATGCTGAAGATCAGTTGGGTGCACGAGTGGGTTACATCGAACTGGATCTCAACAGCGGTAAGATCCT
TGAGAGTTTTCGCCCCGAAGAACGTTTTCCAATGATGAGCACTTTTAAAGTTCTGCTATGTGGCGCGGTA
TTATCCCGTATTGACGCCGGGCAAGAGCAACTCGGTCGCCGCATACACTATTCTCAGAATGACTTGGTTG
AGTACTCACCAGTCACAGAAAAGCATCTTACGGATGGCATGACAGTAAGAGAATTATGCAGTGCTGCCAT
AACCATGAGTGATAACACTGCGGCCAACTTACTTCTGACAACGATCGGAGGACCGAAGGAGCTAACCGCT
TTTTTGCACAACATGGGGGATCATGTAACTCGCCTTGATCGTTGGGAACCGGAGCTGAATGAAGCCATAC
CAAACGACGAGCGTGACACCACGATGCCTGTAGCAATGGCAACAACGTTGCGCAAACTATTAACTGGCGA
ACTACTTACTCTAGCTTCCCGGCAACAATTAATAGACTGGATGGAGGCGGATAAAGTTGCAGGACCACTT
CTGCGCTCGGCCCTTCCGGCTGGCTGGTTTATTGCTGATAAATCTGGAGCCGGTGAGCGTGGGTCTCGCG
GTATCATTGCAGCACTGGGGCCAGATGGTAAGCCCTCCCGTATCGTAGTTATCTACACGACGGGGAGTCA
GGCAACTATGGATGAACGAAATAGACAGATCGCTGAGATAGGTGCCTCACTGATTAAGCATTGGTAACTG
TCAGACCAAGTTTACTCATATATACTTTAGATTGATTTAAAACTTCATTTTTAATTTAAAAGGATCTAGG
TGAAGATCCTTTTTGATAATCTCATGACCAAAATCCCTTAACGTGAGTTTTCGTTCCACTGAGCGTCAGA
CCCCGTAGAAAAGATCAAAGGATCTTCTTGAGATCCTTTTTTTCTGCGCGTAATCTGCTGCTTGCAAACA
AAAAAACCACCGCTACCAGCGGTGGTTTGTTTGCCGGATCAAGAGCTACCAACTCTTTTTCCGAAGGTAA
CTGGCTTCAGCAGAGCGCAGATACCAAATACTGTTCTTCTAGTGTAGCCGTAGTTAGGCCACCACTTCAA
GAACTCTGTAGCACCGCCTACATACCTCGCTCTGCTAATCCTGTTACCAGTGGCTGCTGCCAGTGGCGAT
AAGTCGTGTCTTACCGGGTTGGACTCAAGACGATAGTTACCGGATAAGGCGCAGCGGTCGGGCTGAACGG
GGGGTTCGTGCACACAGCCCAGCTTGGAGCGAACGACCTACACCGAACTGAGATACCTACAGCGTGAGCT
ATGAGAAAGCGCCACGCTTCCCGAAGGGAGAAAGGCGGACAGGTATCCGGTAAGCGGCAGGGTCGGAACA
GGAGAGCGCACGAGGGAGCTTCCAGGGGGAAACGCCTGGTATCTTTATAGTCCTGTCGGGTTTCGCCACC
TCTGACTTGAGCGTCGATTTTTGTGATGCTCGTCAGGGGGGCGGAGCCTATGGAAAAACGCCAGCAACGC
GGCCTTTTTACGGTTCCTGGCCTTTTGCTGGCCTTTTGCTCACATGTTCTTTCCTGCGTTATCCCCTGAT
TCTGTGGATAACCGTATTACCGCCTTTGAGTGAGCTGATACCGCTCGCCGCAGCCGAACGACCGAGCGCA
GCGAGTCAGTGAGCGAGGAAGCGGAAGAGCGCCCAATACGCAAACCGCCTCTCCCCGCGCGTTGGCCGAT
TCATTAATGCAGCTGGCACGACAGGTTTCCCGACTGGAAAGCGGGCAGTGAGCGCAACGCAATTAATGTG
AGTTAGCTCACTCATTAGGCACCCCAGGCTTTACACTTTATGCTTCCGGCTCGTATGTTGTGTGGAATTG
TGAGCGGATAACAATTTCACACAGGAAACAGCTATGACCATGATTACGCCAAGCGCGCAATTAACCCTCA
CTAAAGGGAACAAAAGCTGGAGCTGCAAGCTTAATGTAGTCTTATGCAATACTCTTGTAGTCTTGCAACA
TGGTAACGATGAGTTAGCAACATGCCTTACAAGGAGAGAAAAAGCACCGTGCATGCCGATTGGTGGAAGT
AAGGTGGTACGATCGTGCCTTATTAGGAAGGCAACAGACGGGTCTGACATGGATTGGACGAACCACTGAA
TTGCCGCATTGCAGAGATATTGTATTTAAGTGCCTAGCTCGATACATAAAC
